>Addgene plasmid #104312 | H2B-mGarnet2 | addgene full sequence | sequence record 225638 | Addgene NGS Result
GACATTGATTATTGACTAGTTATTAATAGTAATCAATTACGGGGTCATTAGTTCATAGCCCATATATGGA
GTTCCGCGTTACATAACTTACGGTAAATGGCCCGCCTGGCTGACCGCCCAACGACCCCCGCCCATTGACG
TCAATAATGACGTATGTTCCCATAGTAACGCCAATAGGGACTTTCCATTGACGTCAATGGGTGGAGTATT
TACGGTAAACTGCCCACTTGGCAGTACATCAAGTGTATCATATGCCAAGTACGCCCCCTATTGACGTCAA
TGACGGTAAATGGCCCGCCTGGCATTATGCCCAGTACATGACCTTATGGGACTTTCCTACTTGGCAGTAC
ATCTACGTATTAGTCATCGCTATTACCATGGTGATGCGGTTTTGGCAGTACATCAATGGGCGTGGATAGC
GGTTTGACTCACGGGGATTTCCAAGTCTCCACCCCATTGACGTCAATGGGAGTTTGTTTTGGCACCAAAA
TCAACGGGACTTTCCAAAATGTCGTAACAACTCCGCCCCATTGACGCAAATGGGCGGTAGGCGTGTACGG
TGGGAGGTCTATATAAGCAGAGCTCTCTGGCTAACTAGAGAACCCACTGCTTACTGGCTTATCGAAATTA
ATACGACTCACTATAGGGAGACCCAAGCTTGGTACCGCCACCATGCCAGAGCCAGCGAAGTCTGCTCCCG
CCCCGAAAAAGGGCTCCAAGAAGGCGGTGACTAAGGCGCAGAAGAAAGGCGGCAAGAAGCACAAGCGCAG
CCGCAAGGAGAGCTATTCCATCTATGTGTACAAGGTTCTGAAGCAGGTCCACCCTGACACCGGCATTTCG
TCCAAGGCCATGGGCATCATGAATTCGTTTGTGAACGACATTTTCGAGCGCATCGCAGGTGAGGCTTCCC
GCCTGGCGCATTACAACAAGCGCTCGACCATCACCTCCAGGGAGATCCAGACGGCCGTGCGCCTGCTGCT
GCCTGGGGAGTTGGCCAAGCACGCCGTGTCCGAGGGTACTAAGGCCATCACCAAGTACACCAGCGCTAAG
GATCCACTAGTAACGGCCGCCAGTGTGCTGGAATTCTGCAGATATCCATCACACTGGCGGCCGCTCGAGA
TGAACAGCCTGATCAAAGAAAACATGCGGATGAAGGTGGTGCTGGAAGGCAGCGTGAACGGCCACCAGTT
CAAGTGCACCGGCGAGGGCGAGGGCAACCCCTACATGGGCACCCAGACCATGCGGATCAAAGTGATCGAG
GGCGGACCTCTGCCCTTCGCCTTCGACATCCTGGCCACATCCTTCATGTACGGCAGCAAGACCTTCATCA
AGTACCCCAAGGGCATCCCCGATTTCTTCAAGCAGAGCTTCCCCGAGGGCTTCACCTGGGAGAGAGTGAC
CAGATACGAGGACGGCGGCGTGATCACCGTGATGCAGGACACCAGCCTGGAAGATGGCTGCCTGGTGTAC
CATGCCCAGCTCAGGGGCGTGAATTTTCCCAGCAACGGCGCCGTGATGCAGAAGAAAACCAAGGGCTGGG
AGCCCAACACCGAGATGATGTACCCCGCTGACGGCGGACTGAGAGGCTACAACCACATGGCCCTGAAGGT
GGACGGCGGAGGGCACCTGCACTGCAGCCTGGTGACCACCTACCGGTCCAAGAAAACCGTGGGCAACATC
AAGATGCCCGGCATCCACGCCGTGGACCGGCGGCTGGAAAGGCTGGAAGAGTCCGACAACGAGATGTTCG
TGGTGCAGCGGGAGCACGCCGTGGCCAAGTTCGCCGGCCTGGGCGGAGGGTAATCTAGAGGGCCCTATTC
TATAGTGTCACCTAAATGCTAGAGCTCGCTGATCAGCCTCGACTGTGCCTTCTAGTTGCCAGCCATCTGT
TGTTTGCCCCTCCCCCGTGCCTTCCTTGACCCTGGAAGGTGCCACTCCCACTGTCCTTTCCTAATAAAAT
GAGGAAATTGCATCGCATTGTCTGAGTAGGTGTCATTCTATTCTGGGGGGTGGGGTGGGGCAGGACAGCA
AGGGGGAGGATTGGGAAGACAATAGCAGGCATGCTGGGGATGCGGTGGGCTCTATGGCTTCTGAGGCGGA
AAGAACCAGCTGGGGCTCTAGGGGGTATCCCC
[124 nt withheld, positions 2133-2256]
C
[91 nt withheld, positions 2258-2348]
A
[49 nt withheld, positions 2350-2398]
CCTTTGACGTTGGAGTCCACGTTCTTT
[37 nt withheld, positions 2426-2462]
ACCCTATCTCGGTCTATTCTTTTGATTTATAAGGGATTTTGCCGATTTCGGCCTATTGGTTAAAAAATGA
GCTGATTTAACAAAAATTTAACGCGAATTAATTCTGTGGAATGTGTGTCAGTTAGGGTGTGGAAAGTCCC
CAGGCTCCCCAGCAGGCAGAAGTATGCAAAGCATGCATCTCAATTAGTCAGCAACCAGGTGTGGAAAGTC
CCCAGGCTCCCCAGCAGGCAGAAGTATGCAAAGCATGCATCTCAATTAGTCAGCAACCATAGTCCCGCCC
CTAACTCCGCCCATCCCGCCCCTAACTCCGCCCAGTTCCGCCCATTCTCCGCCCCATGGCTGACTAATTT
TTTTTATTTATGCAGAGGCCGAGGCCGCCTCTGCCTCTGAGCTATTCCAGAAGTAGTGAGGAGGCTTTTT
TGGAGGCCTAGGCTTTTGCAAAAAGCTCCCGGGAGCTTGTATATCCATTTTCGGATCTGATCAAGAGACA
GGATGAGGATCGTTTCGCATGATTGAACAAGATGGATTGCACGCAGGTTCTCCGGCCGCTTGGGTGGAGA
GGCTATTCGGCTATGACTGGGCACAACAGACAATCGGCTGCTCTGATGCCGCCGTGTTCCGGCTGTCAGC
GCAGGGGCGCCCGGTTCTTTTTGTCAAGACCGACCTGTCCGGTGCCCTGAATGAACTGCAGGACGAGGCA
GCGCGGCTATCGTGGCTGGCCACGACGGGCGTTCCTTGCGCAGCTGTGCTCGACGTTGTCACTGAAGCGG
GAAGGGACTGGCTGCTATTGGGCGAAGTGCCGGGGCAGGATCTCCTGTCATCTCACCTTGCTCCTGCCGA
GAAAGTATCCATCATGGCTGATGCAATGCGGCGGCTGCATACGCTTGATCCGGCTACCTGCCCATTCGAC
CACCAAGCGAAACATCGCATCGAGCGAGCACGTACTCGGATGGAAGCCGGTCTTGTCGATCAGGATGATC
TGGACGAAGAGCATCAGGGGCTCGCGCCAGCCGAACTGTTCGCCAGGCTCAAGGCGCGCATGCCCGACGG
CGAGGATCTCGTCGTGACCCATGGCGATGCCTGCTTGCCGAATATCATGGTGGAAAATGGCCGCTTTTCT
GGATTCATCGACTGTGGCCGGCTGGGTGTGGCGGACCGCTATCAGGACATAGCGTTGGCTACCCGTGATA
TTGCTGAAGAGCTTGGCGGCGAATGGGCTGACCGCTTCCTCGTGCTTTACGGTATCGCCGCTCCCGATTC
GCAGCGCATCGCCTTCTATCGCCTTCTTGACGAGTTCTTCTGAGCGGGACTCTGGGGTTCGAAATGACCG
ACCAAGCGACGCCCAACCTGCCATCACGAGATTTCGATTCCACCGCCGCCTTCTATGAAAGGTTGGGCTT
CGGAATCGTTTTCCGGGACGCCGGCTGGATGATCCTCCAGCGCGGGGATCTCATGCTGGAGTTCTTCGCC
CACCCCAACTTGTTTATTGCAGCTTATAATGGTTACAAATAAAGCAATAGCATCACAAATTTCACAAATA
AAGCATTTTTTTCACTGCATTCTAGTTGTGGTTTGTCCAAACTCATCAATGTATCTTATCATGTCTGTAT
ACCGTCGACCTCTAGCTAGAGCTTGGCGTAATCATGGTCATAGCTGTTTCCTGTGTGAAATTGTTATCCG
CTCACAATTCCACACAACATACGAGCCGGAAGCATAAAGTGTAAAGCCTGGGGTGCCTAATGAGTGAGCT
AACTCACATTAATTGCGTTGCGCTCACTGCCCGCTTTCCAGTCGGGAAACCTGTCGTGCCAGCTGCATTA
ATGAATCGGCCAACGCGCGGGGAGAGGCGGTTTGCGTATTGGGCGCTCTTCCGCTTCCTCGCTCACTGAC
TCGCTGCGCTCGGTCGTTCGGCTGCGGCGAGCGGTATCAGCTCACTCAAAGGCGGTAATACGGTTATCCA
CAGAATCAGGGGATAACGCAGGAAAGAACATGTGAGCAAAAGGCCAGCAAAAGGCCAGGAACCGTAAAAA
GGCCGCGTTGCTGGCGTTTTTCCATAGGCTCCGCCCCCCTGACGAGCATCACAAAAATCGACGCTCAAGT
CAGAGGTGGCGAAACCCGACAGGACTATAAAGATACCAGGCGTTTCCCCCTGGAAGCTCCCTCGTGCGCT
CTCCTGTTCCGACCCTGCCGCTTACCGGATACCTGTCCGCCTTTCTCCCTTCGGGAAGCGTGGCGCTTTC
TCATAGCTCACGCTGTAGGTATCTCAGTTCGGTGTAGGTCGTTCGCTCCAAGCTGGGCTGTGTGCACGAA
CCCCCCGTTCAGCCCGACCGCTGCGCCTTATCCGGTAACTATCGTCTTGAGTCCAACCCGGTAAGACACG
ACTTATCGCCACTGGCAGCAGCCACTGGTAACAGGATTAGCAGAGCGAGGTATGTAGGCGGTGCTACAGA
GTTCTTGAAGTGGTGGCCTAACTACGGCTACACTAGAAGAACAGTATTTGGTATCTGCGCTCTGCTGAAG
CCAGTTACCTTCGGAAAAAGAGTTGGTAGCTCTTGATCCGGCAAACAAACCACCGCTGGTAGCGGTGGTT
TTTTTGTTTGCAAGCAGCAGATTACGCGCAGAAAAAAAGGATCTCAAGAAGATCCTTTGATCTTTTCTAC
GGGGTCTGACGCTCAGTGGAACGAAAACTCACGTTAAGGGATTTTGGTCATGAGATTATCAAAAAGGATC
TTCACCTAGATCCTTTTAAATTAAAAATGAAGTTTTAAATCAATCTAAAGTATATATGAGTAAACTTGGT
CTGACAGTTACCAATGCTTAATCAGTGAGGCACCTATCTCAGCGATCTGTCTATTTCGTTCATCCATAGT
TGCCTGACTCCCCGTCGTGTAGATAACTACGATACGGGAGGGCTTACCATCTGGCCCCAGTGCTGCAATG
ATACCGCGAGACCCACGCTCACCGGCTCCAGATTTATCAGCAATAAACCAGCCAGCCGGAAGGGCCGAGC
GCAGAAGTGGTCCTGCAACTTTATCCGCCTCCATCCAGTCTATTAATTGTTGCCGGGAAGCTAGAGTAAG
TAGTTCGCCAGTTAATAGTTTGCGCAACGTTGTTGCCATTGCTACAGGCATCGTGGTGTCACGCTCGTCG
TTTGGTATGGCTTCATTCAGCTCCGGTTCCCAACGATCAAGGCGAGTTACATGATCCCCCATGTTGTGCA
AAAAAGCGGTTAGCTCCTTCGGTCCTCCGATCGTTGTCAGAAGTAAGTTGGCCGCAGTGTTATCACTCAT
GGTTATGGCAGCACTGCATAATTCTCTTACTGTCATGCCATCCGTAAGATGCTTTTCTGTGACTGGTGAG
TACTCAACCAAGTCATTCTGAGAATAGTGTATGCGGCGACCGAGTTGCTCTTGCCCGGCGTCAATACGGG
ATAATACCGCGCCACATAGCAGAACTTTAAAAGTGCTCATCATTGGAAAACGTTCTTCGGGGCGAAAACT
CTCAAGGATCTTACCGCTGTTGAGATCCAGTTCGATGTAACCCACTCGTGCACCCAACTGATCTTCAGCA
TCTTTTACTTTCACCAGCGTTTCTGGGTGAGCAAAAACAGGAAGGCAAAATGCCGCAAAAAAGGGAATAA
GGGCGACACGGAAATGTTGAATACTCATACTCTTCCTTTTTCAATATTATTGAAGCATTTATCAGGGTTA
TTGTCTCATGAGCGGATACATATTTGAATGTATTTAGAAAAATAAACAAATAGGGGTTCCGCGCACATTT
CCCCGAAAAGTGCCACCTGACGTCGACGGATCGGGAGATCTCCCGATCCCCTATGGTGCACTCTCAGTAC
AATCTGCTCTGATGCCGCATAGTTAAGCCAGTATCTGCTCCCTGCTTGTGTGTTGGAGGTCGCTGAGTAG
TGCGCGAGCAAAATTTAAGCTACAACAAGGCAAGGCTTGACCGACAATTGCATGAAGAATCTGCTTAGGG
TTAGGCGTTTTGCGCTGCTTCGCGATGTACGGGCCAGATATACGCGTT
Features (pLannotate 1.2.2; 22 found; start..end, strand, type, name):
      1..380     +  enhancer       CMV enhancer: human cytomegalovirus immediate early enhancer
    381..584     +  promoter       CMV promoter: human cytomegalovirus (CMV) immediate early promoter
    580..613     +  LTR            5' LTR (truncated) (fragment): truncated 5' long terminal repeat (LTR) from HIV-1
    629..647     +  promoter       T7 promoter: promoter for bacteriophage T7 RNA polymerase
    673..1050    +  CDS            H2B: human histone H2B; HIST1H2BJ
   1120..1800    +  CDS            mGarnet2: mGarnet2 is a basic (constitutively fluorescent) red fluorescent protein published in 2017, derived from Entacmaea quadricolor. It has high acid sensitivity.
   1819..1837    -  promoter       SP6 promoter: promoter for bacteriophage SP6 RNA polymerase
   1863..2087    +  polyA_signal   bGH poly(A) signal: bovine growth hormone polyadenylation signal
   2091..2112    +  promoter       SV40 promoter (fragment): SV40 enhancer and early promoter
   2133..2561    +  rep_origin     f1 ori (sequence partly withheld): f1 bacteriophage origin of replication; arrow indicates direction of (+) strand synthesis
   2575..2904    +  promoter       SV40 promoter: SV40 enhancer and early promoter
   2971..3762    +  CDS            neo: KKA2_KLEPN - Also known as kan, nptII. Experimental evidence at protein level: Swiss-Prot protein existence level 1. Resistance to kanamycin, neomycin, paromomycin, ribostamycin, butirosin and gentamicin B. From Klebsiella pneumoniae.
   3786..3944    +  CDS            ble (fragment): BLE_KLEPN - Experimental evidence at protein level: Swiss-Prot protein existence level 1. Binding protein with a strong affinity to the bleomycin family of antibiotics. Binds to CL990; an antimitotic-antibiotic compound. From Klebsiella pneumoniae.
   3939..4060    +  polyA_signal   SV40 poly(A) signal: SV40 polyadenylation signal
   4133..4149    -  protein_bind   lac operator: The lac repressor binds to the lac operator to inhibit transcription in E. coli. This inhibition can be relieved by adding lactose or isopropyl-β-D-thiogalactopyranoside (IPTG). lac repressor encoded by lacI
   4157..4187    -  promoter       lac promoter: promoter for the E. coli lac operon
   4202..4223    -  protein_bind   CAP binding site: CAP binding activates transcription in the presence of cAMP. E. coli catabolite activator protein
   4236..4328    -  CDS            lacI (fragment): lac repressor; lacI; The lac repressor binds to the lac operator to inhibit transcription in E. coli. This inhibition can be relieved by adding lactose or isopropyl-β-D-thiogalactopyranoside (IPTG).
   4511..5099    -  rep_origin     ori: high-copy-number ColE1/pMB1/pBR322/pUC origin of replication
   5270..6130    -  CDS            AmpR: β-lactamase; bla; confers resistance to ampicillin, carbenicillin, and related antibiotics
   6131..6235    -  promoter       AmpR promoter: bla
   6294..6346    -  misc_feature   bom (fragment): basis of mobility region from pBR322
