[The description below was written by a language model from this plasmid's Addgene catalogue record and pLannotate feature annotations shown in this document.]
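Description:
H2B-mGarnet2 is a mammalian expression plasmid built on the pcDNA3.1 backbone that encodes human histone H2B (annotated as HIST1H2BJ) fused at its C-terminus to the far-red fluorescent protein mGarnet2, a constitutively fluorescent monomeric protein derived from an Entacmaea quadricolor protein. The fusion, about 1.1 kb, was inserted between the HindIII and XbaI sites, both of which are retained. It is transcribed from the human cytomegalovirus immediate-early enhancer and promoter and terminated by the bovine growth hormone polyadenylation signal. In the feature table the H2B and mGarnet2 coding regions lie on the same strand and are separated by a short unannotated stretch that presumably acts as a linker. T7 and SP6 phage promoters flank the insert, as is usual for this backbone.

The plasmid is propagated in E. coli at high copy number through a ColE1/pUC-type origin and selected with ampicillin through the β-lactamase gene. It also carries an f1 origin. For selection in mammalian cells, an SV40 early promoter drives the neomycin phosphotransferase gene, followed by the SV40 polyadenylation signal, which would allow G418 selection of stable lines. Several short fragment annotations (a truncated HIV-1 LTR, ble, lacI and bom) are most likely sequence-similarity hits or backbone remnants rather than functional elements.

Because H2B is incorporated into nucleosomes, the fusion labels chromatin and makes the histone visible in living cells. The associated work presents mGarnet2 as a far-red marker for fluorescence microscopy and STED nanoscopy.
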