Addgene plasmid #104312: H2B-mGarnet2
Purpose: codes for a fusion of fluorescent protein mGarnet2 and human histon 2B (H2B), makes the H2B visible in live cells
Depositing lab: Ulrich Nienhaus. Publication: A far-red emitting fluorescent marker protein, mGarnet2, for microscopy and STED nanoscopy. Matela G, Gao P, Guigas G, Eckert AF, Nienhaus K, Nienhaus GU. Chem Commun (Camb). 2017 Jan 10;53(5):979-982. doi: 10.1039/c6cc09081h. PubMed 28044150.
Backbone
  Vector backbone: pcDNA3.1
  Backbone manufacturer: Invitrogen/ life technologies
  Backbone size w/o insert (bp): 5428
  Vector type: Mammalian Expression
Growth in bacteria
  Bacterial resistance: Ampicillin, 100 μg/mL
  Growth temperature: 37°C
  Growth strain: DH5alpha
  Copy number: High Copy
Gene/Insert
  Gene/Insert name: H2B-mGArnet2
  Insert size (bp): 1131
  Promoter: CMV
  Cloning method: Restriction Enzyme; 5′ cloning site HindIII (not destroyed); 3′ cloning site XbaI (not destroyed)
  Sequencing primers: 5′ GGC TAA CTA GAG AAC CCA CTG; 3′ GGC AAC TAG AAG GCA CAG TC
Terms and licenses: Academic/Nonprofit Terms; Industry Terms: Not Available to Industry
How to cite: H2B-mGarnet2 was a gift from Ulrich Nienhaus (Addgene plasmid # 104312 ; http://n2t.net/addgene:104312 ; RRID:Addgene_104312)
