>Addgene plasmid #104312 | H2B-mGarnet2 | depositor partial sequence | sequence record 197477 | mGarnet2
ATGAACAGCCTGATCAAAGAAAACATGCGGATGAAGGTGGTGCTGGAAGGCAGCGTGAACGGCCACCAGT
TCAAGTGCACCGGCGAGGGCGAGGGCAACCCCTACATGGGCACCCAGACCATGCGGATCAAAGTGATCGA
GGGCGGACCTCTGCCCTTCGCCTTCGACATCCTGGCCACATCCTTCATGTACGGCAGCAAGACCTTCATC
AAGTACCCCAAGGGCATCCCCGATTTCTTCAAGCAGAGCTTCCCCGAGGGCTTCACCTGGGAGAGAGTGA
CCAGATACGAGGACGGCGGCGTGATCACCGTGATGCAGGACACCAGCCTGGAAGATGGCTGCCTGGTGTA
CCATGCCCAGCTCAGGGGCGTGAATTTTCCCAGCAACGGCGCCGTGATGCAGAAGAAAACCAAGGGCTGG
GAGCCCAACACCGAGATGATGTACCCCGCTGACGGCGGACTGAGAGGCTACAACCACATGGCCCTGAAGG
TGGACGGCGGAGGGCACCTGCACTGCAGCCTGGTGACCACCTACCGGTCCAAGAAAACCGTGGGCAACAT
CAAGATGCCCGGCATCCACGCCGTGGACCGGCGGCTGGAAAGGCTGGAAGAGTCCGACAACGAGATGTTC
GTGGTGCAGCGGGAGCACGCCGTGGCCAAGTTCGCCGGCCTGGGCGGAGGGTGA
